Addgene plasmid #68162: pPAt2S3 (GB0029)
Purpose: Provides the Arabidopsis thaliana Seed-specific promoter 2S3 as a level 0 GoldenBraid part
Depositing lab: Diego Orzaez. Depositing organization: Agencia Estatal Consejo Superior de Investigaciones Científicas, M.P. Publication: GoldenBraid 2.0: a comprehensive DNA assembly framework for plant synthetic biology. Sarrion-Perdigones A, Vazquez-Vilar M, Palaci J, Castelijns B, Forment J, Ziarsolo P, Blanca J, Granell A, Orzaez D. Plant Physiol. 2013 Jul;162(3):1618-31. 10.1104/pp.113.217661 PubMed 23669743.
Backbone
  Vector backbone: pUPD
  Backbone manufacturer: self-made; derived from pGEMT-Easy manufactured by Promega
  Vector type: Synthetic Biology
Growth in bacteria
  Bacterial resistance: Ampicillin, 100 μg/mL
  Growth temperature: 37°C
  Growth strain: DH5alpha
  Copy number: High Copy
Gene/Insert
  Gene/Insert name: At2S3 promoter
  Species: A. thaliana (mustard weed)
  Insert size (bp): 346
  Mutation: BsaI and BsmBI sites removed
  Cloning method: Restriction Enzyme; 5′ cloning site BsmBI (destroyed during cloning); 3′ cloning site BsmBI (destroyed during cloning)
  Sequencing primers: 5′ SP6; 3′ T7
Terms and licenses: Academic/Nonprofit Terms; Industry Terms: Not Available to Industry
Depositor comments: insert can be released with BsaI
How to cite: pPAt2S3 (GB0029) was a gift from Diego Orzaez (Addgene plasmid # 68162 ; http://n2t.net/addgene:68162 ; RRID:Addgene_68162)
