[The description below was written by a language model from this plasmid's Addgene catalogue record and pLannotate feature annotations shown in this document.]
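Description:
pPAt2S3 (GB0029) is a level 0 part plasmid from the GoldenBraid 2.0 plant synthetic biology assembly system. It stores the seed-specific 2S3 promoter of Arabidopsis thaliana as a standardised, reusable DNA element. The backbone is pUPD, the universal part domestication vector of the system, which the depositors built from the commercial cloning vector pGEM-T Easy. The plasmid is maintained in E. coli at high copy from a ColE1/pUC-type origin and selected with ampicillin through the β-lactamase gene and its native promoter. An f1 phage origin is also carried over from the parent vector. So are the remnants of the blue/white screening region: lac promoter, operator, CAP binding site and a lacZα fragment. T7 and SP6 promoters flank the cloning position and serve as sequencing primer sites.

The insert is a 346 bp At2S3 promoter fragment that has been "domesticated", meaning its internal BsaI and BsmBI recognition sites were removed so they do not interfere with Type IIS assembly. It was cloned into pUPD using BsmBI sites that were destroyed in the process, and it can be released with BsaI for directional joining to other level 0 parts, such as coding sequences and terminators, to build plant transcriptional units. The automated feature table annotates only backbone elements and does not mark the promoter itself. The short hit to a hornet peptide near the SP6 promoter is most likely a spurious match, not a real coding feature. The plasmid has no plant selection marker or T-DNA elements. It is purely a part donor, used to give transgenes seed-restricted expression in downstream constructs.
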