Features (pLannotate 1.2.2; 13 found; start..end, strand, type, name):
    383..445     -  CDS            VESPI_VESMG (fragment): Experimental evidence at protein level: Swiss-Prot protein existence level 1. Shows contractile activity on isolated ileum smooth muscle. From Vespa magnifica (Hornet).
    457..475     -  promoter       SP6 promoter: promoter for bacteriophage SP6 RNA polymerase
    517..533     -  protein_bind   lac operator: The lac repressor binds to the lac operator to inhibit transcription in E. coli. This inhibition can be relieved by adding lactose or isopropyl-β-D-thiogalactopyranoside (IPTG). lac repressor encoded by lacI
    541..571     -  promoter       lac promoter: promoter for the E. coli lac operon
    586..607     -  protein_bind   CAP binding site: CAP binding activates transcription in the presence of cAMP. E. coli catabolite activator protein
    620..712     -  CDS            lacI (fragment): lac repressor; lacI; The lac repressor binds to the lac operator to inhibit transcription in E. coli. This inhibition can be relieved by adding lactose or isopropyl-β-D-thiogalactopyranoside (IPTG).
    895..1483    -  rep_origin     ori: high-copy-number ColE1/pMB1/pBR322/pUC origin of replication
   1654..2514    -  CDS            AmpR: β-lactamase; bla; confers resistance to ampicillin, carbenicillin, and related antibiotics
   2515..2619    -  promoter       AmpR promoter: bla
   2646..2696    +  misc_feature   bom (fragment): basis of mobility region from pBR322
   2697..3152    -  rep_origin     f1 ori (sequence partly withheld): f1 bacteriophage origin of replication; arrow indicates direction of (+) strand synthesis
   3156..3313    -  CDS            lacZα (fragment): LacZα fragment of β-galactosidase; lacZ fragment
   3316..3334    +  promoter       T7 promoter: promoter for bacteriophage T7 RNA polymerase
>Addgene plasmid #68162 | pPAt2S3 (GB0029) | depositor full sequence | sequence record 125361 | pPAt2S3 (GB0029) sequence 3407 bps
CTCGCATTGTTTTGCTATTTGTGTATGTTTTCTTGTTTTGGTTTGAGTGAAGAGTGTAGTGAAGGGTTGG
TTTGTATTTATAGGTGAGAAAGGAGATTTGCATGGCAATCACGTGTAAGAATGCATGCATGCATGAGTGT
GTGTGGAGAGAGAGAGATGCTCTTACGTTGTTGTCGGGATTATGTGTTGGAAAAGAGTGACAAGTGACGA
ACAAAACAATACCACTCATCATAGCTCCGCTTATGCATGCTATGTGTGATTTGTAGCTCTTGTTCTGACA
TGACACTATGAACAATTTTTTAAAAAGAAGGTTAAACTTTTATTTAAATAAAAACCCTATGTTAATTTGG
TTTCCTCCCGAGACCACTCATCGCCCAATCACTAGTGAATTCGCGGCCGCCTGCAGGTCGACCATATGGG
AGAGCTCCCAACGCGTTGGATGCATAGCTTGAGTATTCTATAGTGTCACCTAAATAGCTTGGCGTAATCA
TGGTCATAGCTGTTTCCTGTGTGAAATTGTTATCCGCTCACAATTCCACACAACATACGAGCCGGAAGCA
TAAAGTGTAAAGCCTGGGGTGCCTAATGAGTGAGCTAACTCACATTAATTGCGTTGCGCTCACTGCCCGC
TTTCCAGTCGGGAAACCTGTCGTGCCAGCTGCATTAATGAATCGGCCAACGCGCGGGGAGAGGCGGTTTG
CGTATTGGGCGCTCTTCCGCTTCCTCGCTCACTGACTCGCTGCGCTCGGTCGTTCGGCTGCGGCGAGCGG
TATCAGCTCACTCAAAGGCGGTAATACGGTTATCCACAGAATCAGGGGATAACGCAGGAAAGAACATGTG
AGCAAAAGGCCAGCAAAAGGCCAGGAACCGTAAAAAGGCCGCGTTGCTGGCGTTTTTCCATAGGCTCCGC
CCCCCTGACGAGCATCACAAAAATCGACGCTCAAGTCAGAGGTGGCGAAACCCGACAGGACTATAAAGAT
ACCAGGCGTTTCCCCCTGGAAGCTCCCTCGTGCGCTCTCCTGTTCCGACCCTGCCGCTTACCGGATACCT
GTCCGCCTTTCTCCCTTCGGGAAGCGTGGCGCTTTCTCATAGCTCACGCTGTAGGTATCTCAGTTCGGTG
TAGGTCGTTCGCTCCAAGCTGGGCTGTGTGCACGAACCCCCCGTTCAGCCCGACCGCTGCGCCTTATCCG
GTAACTATCGTCTTGAGTCCAACCCGGTAAGACACGACTTATCGCCACTGGCAGCAGCCACTGGTAACAG
GATTAGCAGAGCGAGGTATGTAGGCGGTGCTACAGAGTTCTTGAAGTGGTGGCCTAACTACGGCTACACT
AGAAGAACAGTATTTGGTATCTGCGCTCTGCTGAAGCCAGTTACCTTCGGAAAAAGAGTTGGTAGCTCTT
GATCCGGCAAACAAACCACCGCTGGTAGCGGTGGTTTTTTTGTTTGCAAGCAGCAGATTACGCGCAGAAA
AAAAGGATCTCAAGAAGATCCTTTGATCTTTTCTACGGGGTCTGACGCTCAGTGGAACGAAAACTCACGT
TAAGGGATTTTGGTCATGAGATTATCAAAAAGGATCTTCACCTAGATCCTTTTAAATTAAAAATGAAGTT
TTAAATCAATCTAAAGTATATATGAGTAAACTTGGTCTGACAGTTACCAATGCTTAATCAGTGAGGCACC
TATCTCAGCGATCTGTCTATTTCGTTCATCCATAGTTGCCTGACTCCCCGTCGTGTAGATAACTACGATA
CGGGAGGGCTTACCATCTGGCCCCAGTGCTGCAATGATACCGCGCGACCCACGCTCACCGGCTCCAGATT
TATCAGCAATAAACCAGCCAGCCGGAAGGGCCGAGCGCAGAAGTGGTCCTGCAACTTTATCCGCCTCCAT
CCAGTCTATTAATTGTTGCCGGGAAGCTAGAGTAAGTAGTTCGCCAGTTAATAGTTTGCGCAACGTTGTT
GCCATTGCTACAGGCATCGTGGTGTCACGCTCGTCGTTTGGTATGGCTTCATTCAGCTCCGGTTCCCAAC
GATCAAGGCGAGTTACATGATCCCCCATGTTGTGCAAAAAAGCGGTTAGCTCCTTCGGTCCTCCGATCGT
TGTCAGAAGTAAGTTGGCCGCAGTGTTATCACTCATGGTTATGGCAGCACTGCATAATTCTCTTACTGTC
ATGCCATCCGTAAGATGCTTTTCTGTGACTGGTGAGTACTCAACCAAGTCATTCTGAGAATAGTGTATGC
GGCGACCGAGTTGCTCTTGCCCGGCGTCAATACGGGATAATACCGCGCCACATAGCAGAACTTTAAAAGT
GCTCATCATTGGAAAACGTTCTTCGGGGCGAAAACTCTCAAGGATCTTACCGCTGTTGAGATCCAGTTCG
ATGTAACCCACTCGTGCACCCAACTGATCTTCAGCATCTTTTACTTTCACCAGCGTTTCTGGGTGAGCAA
AAACAGGAAGGCAAAATGCCGCAAAAAAGGGAATAAGGGCGACACGGAAATGTTGAATACTCATACTCTT
CCTTTTTCAATATTATTGAAGCATTTATCAGGGTTATTGTCTCATGAGCGGATACATATTTGAATGTATT
TAGAAAAATAAACAAATAGGGGTTCCGCGCACATTTCCCCGAAAAGTGCCACCTGATGCGGTGTGAAATA
CCGCACAGATGCGTAAGGAGAAAATACCGCATCAGGAAATTGTAAGCGTTAATATTTTGTTAAAATTCGC
GTTAAATTTTTGTTAAATCAGCTCATTTTTTAACCAATAGGCCGAAATCGGCAAAATCCCTTATAAATCA
AAAGAATAGACCGAGATAGGGT
[37 nt withheld, positions 2823-2859]
AAAGAACGTGGACTCCAACGTCAAAGGGCGAAAAACCGTCTATCAGGGCGCTGGCCCACTACGTGAACCA
TCACCCT
[91 nt withheld, positions 2937-3027]
G
[124 nt withheld, positions 3029-3152]
CCATTCGCCATTCAGGCTGCGCAACTGTTGGGAAGGGCGATCGGTGCGGGCCTCTTCGCTATTACGCCAG
CTGGCGAAAGGGGGATGTGCTGCAAGGCGATTAAGTTGGGTAACGCCAGGGTTTTCCCAGTCACGACGTT
GTAAAACGACGGCCAGTGAATTGTAATACGACTCACTATAGGGCGAATTGGGCCCGACGTCGCATGCTCC
CGGCCGCCATGGCGGCCGCGGGAATTCGATTGGGCGATGAGTGGT
