>Addgene plasmid #68162 | pPAt2S3 (GB0029) | addgene partial sequence | sequence record 125360 | SP6 5'-ATTTAGGTGACACTATAG-3'
CATATGGTCGACCTGCAGGCGGCCGCGAATTCACTAGTGATTGGGCGATGAGTGGTCTCGGGAGGAAACC
AAATTAACATAGGGTTTTTATTTAAATAAAAGTTTAACCTTCTTTTTAAAAAATTGTTCATAGTGTCATG
TCAGAACAAGAGCTACAAATCACACATAGCATGCATAAGCGGAGCTATGATGAGTGGTATTGTTTTGTTC
GTCACTTGTCACTCTTTTCCAACACATAATCCCGACAACAACGTAAGAGCATCTCTCTCTCTCCACACAC
ACTCATGCATGCATGCATTCTTACACGTGATTGCCATGCAAATCTCCTTTCTCACCTATAAATACAAACC
AACCCTTCACTACACTCTTCACTCAAACCAAAACAAGAAAACATACACAAATAGCAAAACAATGCGAGAC
CACTCATCGCCCAATCGAATTCCCGCGGCCGCCATGGCGGCCGGGAGCATGCGACGTCGGGCCCAATTCG
CCCTATAGTGAGTCGTATTACAATTCACTGGCCGTCGTTTTACAACGTCGTGACTGGGAAAACCCTGGCG
TTACCCAACTTAATCGCCTTGCAGCACATCCCCCTTTCGCCAGCTGGCGTAATAGCGAAGAGGCCCGCAC
CGATCGCCCTTCCCAACAGTTGCGCAGCCTGAATGGCGAATGG
[124 nt withheld, positions 674-797]
CGCCGGCTTTCC
