>Addgene plasmid #68162 | pPAt2S3 (GB0029) | addgene partial sequence | sequence record 127631 | T7 5'-TAATACGACTCACTATAGGG-3'
CTCCGGCCGCCATGGCGGCCGCGGGAATTCGATTGGGCGATGAGTGGTCTCGCATTGTTTTGCTATTTGT
GTATGTTTTCTTGTTTTGGTTTGAGTGAAGAGTGTAGTGAAGGGTTGGTTTGTATTTATAGGTGAGAAAG
GAGATTTGCATGGCAATCACGTGTAAGAATGCATGCATGCATGAGTGTGTGTGGAGAGAGAGAGATGCTC
TTACGTTGTTGTCGGGATTATGTGTTGGAAAAGAGTGACAAGTGACGAACAAAACAATACCACTCATCAT
AGCTCCGCTTATGCATGCTATGTGTGATTTGTAGCTCTTGTTCTGACATGACACTATGAACAATTTTTTA
AAAAGAAGGTTAAACTTTTATTTAAATAAAAACCCTATGTTAATTTGGTTTCCTCCNGAGACCACTCATC
GCCCAATCACTAGTGAATTCGCGGCCGCCTGCAGGTCGACCATATGGGAGAGCTCCCAACGCGTTGGATG
CATAGCTTGAGTATTCTATAGTGTCACCTAAATAGCTTGGCGTAATCATGGTCATAGCTGTTTCCTGTGT
GAAATTGTTATCCGCTCACAATTCCACACAACATACGAGCCGGAAGCATAAAGTGTAAAGCCTGGGGTGC
CTAATGAGTGAGCTAACTCACATTAATTGCGTTGCGCTCACTGCCCGCTTTCCAGTC
